Addgene plasmid #23094: pBM1
Depositing lab: Sharon Dent. Depositing organization: University of Texas MD Anderson Cancer Center. Publication: Site-specific loss of acetylation upon phosphorylation of histone H3. Edmondson DG, Davie JK, Zhou J, Mirnikjoo B, Tatchell K, Dent SY. J Biol Chem. 2002 Aug 16. 277(33):29496-502. 10.1074/jbc.M200651200 PubMed 12039950.
Backbone
  Vector backbone: pRS414 delta Afl III- Sma I
  Backbone manufacturer: Stratagene
  Backbone size w/o insert (bp): 4348
  Vector type: Yeast Expression
  Selectable markers: TRP1
Growth in bacteria
  Bacterial resistance: Ampicillin, 100 μg/mL
  Growth temperature: 37°C
  Growth strain: DH5alpha
  Copy number: Unknown
Gene/Insert
  Gene/Insert name: yeast Histone H3-2 and Histone H4-2 (alt name: HHT2-HHF2)
  Species: S. cerevisiae (budding yeast)
  Insert size (bp): 1900
  Mutation: Histone H3, changed Lysine 9 to Glutamine, and Serine 10 to Aspartate, H3 K9Q S10D.
  GenBank ID: S000004976 S000004975
  Cloning method: Restriction Enzyme; 5′ cloning site Afl III (not destroyed); 3′ cloning site Spe I (unknown if destroyed)
  Sequencing primers: 5′ T7; 3′ CACCTCTGACTTGAGCGTCG
Resource information
  A portion of this plasmid was derived from a plasmid made by: from Dr. Mary Ann Osley, currently at the Univ. of New Mexico, Albuquerque, NM
Terms and licenses: Academic/Nonprofit Terms; Industry Terms: Not Available to Industry
Depositor comments: HHT2 is Yeast ID YNL031C HHF2 is Yeast ID YNL030W HHT2 is gene ID 855700 HHF2 is gene ID 855701
How to cite: pBM1 was a gift from Sharon Dent (Addgene plasmid # 23094 ; http://n2t.net/addgene:23094 ; RRID:Addgene_23094)
