[The description below was written by a language model from this plasmid's Addgene catalogue record.]
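Description:
pBM1 is a yeast expression plasmid built on a modified pRS414 backbone (pRS414 with an Afl III–Sma I deletion, about 4.3 kb without insert). pRS414 belongs to the pRS series of yeast–E. coli shuttle vectors and is generally a centromeric (CEN/ARS), low-copy plasmid, although the record gives no feature table and lists copy number as unknown. Selection in Saccharomyces cerevisiae relies on the TRP1 auxotrophic marker, which complements tryptophan auxotrophy in trp1 strains. Propagation in E. coli uses ampicillin resistance.

The payload is a roughly 1.9 kb fragment of the S. cerevisiae HHT2-HHF2 locus, which encodes the second copies of histone H3 (HHT2, YNL031C) and histone H4 (HHF2, YNL030W). It was cloned by restriction digestion between Afl III and Spe I sites. In the yeast genome these two genes are divergently transcribed from a shared intergenic region, so the fragment probably carries its native regulatory sequences, but the record does not explicitly state which promoter drives expression. The H3 gene carries two substitutions in the amino-terminal tail, lysine 9 to glutamine and serine 10 to aspartate (K9Q S10D). Glutamine is commonly used to mimic an acetylated, uncharged lysine, and aspartate to mimic a phosphorylated serine.

The associated study concerns the interplay between phosphorylation and site-specific acetylation of histone H3. The plasmid therefore serves to supply a mutant H3 together with H4 in yeast, for examining how modification states at these adjacent tail residues affect one another and chromatin function. Part of the plasmid was derived from a construct made in another laboratory.
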