>Addgene plasmid #23094 | pBM1 | addgene partial sequence | sequence record 29031 | 23094 with T7
GGTCGANGGTATCGATAAGCTTGNATATCGAATTCCTGCAGCCCCCTAGTCTCTTCGAAAATGATGTTTA
TTGATAATTATTATACATGGTTTCTTGCCGGTTATAAAATTACGTATACTATCTAAGCATCTAAAAATTA
GCCCCGCAATTATGTCTGTAAACGATAAATTACAGCATATATACCCTCCTCATGTCGTTAAAAGCATTGC
GAATAGATAGATGAATAATGTATTAAAAAAGGAGATGTTTGTATGATGTCCCCCCAGTCTAAATGCATAG
AAAAAAAAAAATTCCCGCTTTATATTCATGATCTTTCACCTCTTAGTCTTCTGGCCAATTTGATATCCTT
CTTTTGGATAGTAACACGCTTAGCGTGAATAGCAGCCAGATTAGTGTCTTCAAACAAAGAGACTAAGTAT
GCTTCGACGGATTCTTGCAAAGCACCGATAGCAGAAGATTGAAATCTCAAGTCGGTCTTGAAATCTTGAG
CGATTTCTCTGACCAATCTTTGGAAAGGTAACTTTCTGATCAACAGTTCAGTAGATTTTTGGAATCTTCT
AATTTCTCTCAAGGCAACAGTACCTGGCTTATATCTGTGAGGCTTCTTAACACCACCGGTAGATGGGGCG
GATTTTCTGGCAGCCTTGGAGGCTAATTGTTTTCTTGGGGCTTTACCACCAGTATCTTGTCTAGCTGTTT
GTTTAGTTCTGGCCATTGTGGAGTGTTTGCTTGGATCCTTTAGTAAAAGGGGAAGAACAGTTGGAAGGGC
CAAAGTGGAAGTCACAAAACAGTGGTCCTATATAAAAGAACAAGAAAAAGATTATTTATATACAACTGCG
GTCACAAGAAGCAACGCGAGAGAGCACAACACGCTGTTATC
